Addgene plasmid #178130: SNCB_Halo_C_allele
Purpose: Donor vector for endogenous tagging of human SNCB at the C-terminus with halotag
Depositing lab: iPSC Neurodegenerative Disease Initiative (iNDI) & Michael Ward. Depositing organization: National Institute of Neurological Disorders and Strokes (NINDS).
Backbone
  Vector backbone: pUC57-BsaI-Free
  Vector type: Donor vector
Growth in bacteria
  Bacterial resistance: Ampicillin, 100 μg/mL
  Growth temperature: 37°C
  Growth strain: DH5alpha
  Copy number: High Copy
Gene/Insert
  Gene/Insert name: Halotag (alt name: SNCB)
  Species: H. sapiens (human)
  Entrez Gene: SNCB
  Cloning method: Unknown
Terms and licenses: Academic/Nonprofit Terms; Industry Terms: Not Available to Industry
How to cite: SNCB_Halo_C_allele was a gift from iPSC Neurodegenerative Disease Initiative (iNDI) & Michael Ward (Addgene plasmid # 178130 ; http://n2t.net/addgene:178130 ; RRID:Addgene_178130)
