[The description below was written by a language model from this plasmid's Addgene catalogue record and pLannotate feature annotations shown in this document.]
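Description:
SNCB_Halo_C_allele is a homology-directed repair donor plasmid built on the pUC57-BsaI-Free cloning backbone, intended for endogenous tagging of the human SNCB (beta-synuclein) gene at its C-terminus with HaloTag. It is a 4,442 nt bacterial plasmid with no mammalian expression elements annotated. It is propagated in E. coli through a high-copy ColE1/pUC-type origin and selected with ampicillin via the β-lactamase gene and its native promoter. The remaining backbone annotations are vestigial pUC/pBR322 remnants that play no role in the donor's function: fragments of rop, bom, lacZα and lacI, plus the lac promoter, lac operator and CAP binding site.

The payload sits within the interrupted lacZα region. Its only annotated element is an open reading frame matched to the haloalkane dehalogenase DhaA. This is the bacterial enzyme from which HaloTag was engineered, so the annotation corresponds to the HaloTag coding sequence. HaloTag forms a covalent bond with chloroalkane ligands, which allows the fusion protein to be labelled with fluorescent dyes, captured on affinity resins or targeted with degrader compounds. Unannotated stretches of several hundred nucleotides lie on either side of the tag. In a donor of this design they would be expected to carry the SNCB genomic homology arms, although the feature table does not identify them and the record gives no arm lengths or linker details. No promoter drives the tag, consistent with a design in which the knocked-in fusion is expressed from the native SNCB locus. The record does not state which nuclease or guide RNA is paired with the donor. Its source, an iPSC neurodegenerative disease initiative, suggests use in generating tagged human iPSC lines for studying beta-synuclein at endogenous expression levels.
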