Features (pLannotate 1.2.2; 11 found; start..end, strand, type, name):
    259..847     -  rep_origin     ori: high-copy-number ColE1/pMB1/pBR322/pUC origin of replication
   1018..1878    -  CDS            AmpR: β-lactamase; bla; confers resistance to ampicillin, carbenicillin, and related antibiotics
   1879..1983    -  promoter       AmpR promoter: bla
   2078..2113    +  CDS            rop (fragment): Rop protein, which maintains plasmids at low copy number; rop
   2215..2314    +  misc_feature   bom (fragment): basis of mobility region from pBR322
   2320..2477    -  CDS            lacZα (fragment): LacZα fragment of β-galactosidase; lacZ fragment
   2954..3829    +  CDS            dhaA: DHAA_PSEPV - Experimental evidence at protein level: Swiss-Prot protein existence level 1. Catalyzes hydrolytic cleavage of carbon-halogen bonds in halogenated aliphatic compounds, leading to the formation of the corresponding primary alcohols, halide ions and protons. Has a broad substrate specificity, as it is able to dehalogenate mono- and di- chlorinated and brominated alkanes (up to at least C10), and the two isomers of 1,3-dichloropropene to 3-chloroallyl alcohol; the highest activity was found with 1,2-dibromoethane, while no activity was observed with the analog 1,2-dichloroethane. Fro
   4323..4339    -  protein_bind   lac operator: The lac repressor binds to the lac operator to inhibit transcription in E. coli. This inhibition can be relieved by adding lactose or isopropyl-β-D-thiogalactopyranoside (IPTG). lac repressor encoded by lacI
   4347..4377    -  promoter       lac promoter: promoter for the E. coli lac operon
   4392..4413    -  protein_bind   CAP binding site: CAP binding activates transcription in the presence of cAMP. E. coli catabolite activator protein
   4426..76      -  CDS            lacI (fragment) (across the origin): lac repressor; lacI; The lac repressor binds to the lac operator to inhibit transcription in E. coli. This inhibition can be relieved by adding lactose or isopropyl-β-D-thiogalactopyranoside (IPTG).
>Addgene plasmid #178130 | SNCB_Halo_C_allele | addgene full sequence | sequence record 349324 | Addgene NGS Result
GTCGGGAAACCTGTCGTGCCAGCTGCATTAATGAATCGGCCAACGCGCGGGGAGAGGCGGTTTGCGTATT
GGGCGCTCTTCCGCTTCCTCGCTCACTGACTCGCTGCGCTCGGTCGTTCGGCTGCGGCGAGCGGTATCAG
CTCACTCAAAGGCGGTAATACGGTTATCCACAGAATCAGGGGATAACGCAGGAAAGAACATGTGAGCAAA
AGGCCAGCAAAAGGCCAGGAACCGTAAAAAGGCCGCGTTGCTGGCGTTTTTCCATAGGCTCCGCCCCCCT
GACGAGCATCACAAAAATCGACGCTCAAGTCAGAGGTGGCGAAACCCGACAGGACTATAAAGATACCAGG
CGTTTCCCCCTGGAAGCTCCCTCGTGCGCTCTCCTGTTCCGACCCTGCCGCTTACCGGATACCTGTCCGC
CTTTCTCCCTTCGGGAAGCGTGGCGCTTTCTCATAGCTCACGCTGTAGGTATCTCAGTTCGGTGTAGGTC
GTTCGCTCCAAGCTGGGCTGTGTGCACGAACCCCCCGTTCAGCCCGACCGCTGCGCCTTATCCGGTAACT
ATCGTCTTGAGTCCAACCCGGTAAGACACGACTTATCGCCACTGGCAGCAGCCACTGGTAACAGGATTAG
CAGAGCGAGGTATGTAGGCGGTGCTACAGAGTTCTTGAAGTGGTGGCCTAACTACGGCTACACTAGAAGA
ACAGTATTTGGTATCTGCGCTCTGCTGAAGCCAGTTACCTTCGGAAAAAGAGTTGGTAGCTCTTGATCCG
GCAAACAAACCACCGCTGGTAGCGGTGGTTTTTTTGTTTGCAAGCAGCAGATTACGCGCAGAAAAAAAGG
ATCTCAAGAAGATCCTTTGATCTTTTCTACGGGGTCTGACGCTCAGTGGAACGAAAACTCACGTTAAGGG
ATTTTGGTCATGAGATTATCAAAAAGGATCTTCACCTAGATCCTTTTAAATTAAAAATGAAGTTTTAAAT
CAATCTAAAGTATATATGAGTAAACTTGGTCTGACAGTTACCAATGCTTAATCAGTGAGGCACCTATCTC
AGCGATCTGTCTATTTCGTTCATCCATAGTTGCCTGACTCCCCGTCGTGTAGATAACTACGATACGGGAG
GGCTTACCATCTGGCCCCAGTGCTGCAATGATACCGCGAGATCCACGCTCACCGGCTCCAGATTTATCAG
CAATAAACCAGCCAGCCGGAAGGGCCGAGCGCAGAAGTGGTCCTGCAACTTTATCCGCCTCCATCCAGTC
TATTAATTGTTGCCGGGAAGCTAGAGTAAGTAGTTCGCCAGTTAATAGTTTGCGCAACGTTGTTGCCATT
GCTACAGGCATCGTGGTGTCACGCTCGTCGTTTGGTATGGCTTCATTCAGCTCCGGTTCCCAACGATCAA
GGCGAGTTACATGATCCCCCATGTTGTGCAAAAAAGCGGTTAGCTCCTTCGGTCCTCCGATCGTTGTCAG
AAGTAAGTTGGCCGCAGTGTTATCACTCATGGTTATGGCAGCACTGCATAATTCTCTTACTGTCATGCCA
TCCGTAAGATGCTTTTCTGTGACTGGTGAGTACTCAACCAAGTCATTCTGAGAATAGTGTATGCGGCGAC
CGAGTTGCTCTTGCCCGGCGTCAATACGGGATAATACCGCGCCACATAGCAGAACTTTAAAAGTGCTCAT
CATTGGAAAACGTTCTTCGGGGCGAAAACTCTCAAGGATCTTACCGCTGTTGAGATCCAGTTCGATGTAA
CCCACTCGTGCACCCAACTGATCTTCAGCATCTTTTACTTTCACCAGCGTTTCTGGGTGAGCAAAAACAG
GAAGGCAAAATGCCGCAAAAAAGGGAATAAGGGCGACACGGAAATGTTGAATACTCATACTCTTCCTTTT
TCAATATTATTGAAGCATTTATCAGGGTTATTGTCTCATGAGCGGATACATATTTGAATGTATTTAGAAA
AATAAACAAATAGGGGTTCCGCGCACATTTCCCCGAAAAGTGCCACCTGACGTCTAAGAAACCATTATTA
TCATGACATTAACCTATAAAAATAGGCGTATCACGAGGCCCTTTCGTCTCGCGCGTTTCGGTGATGACGG
TGAAAACCTCTGACACATGCAGCTCCCGGAGACGGTCACAGCTTGTCTGTAAGCGGATGCCGGGAGCAGA
CAAGCCCGTCAGGGCGCGTCAGCGGGTGTTGGCGGGTGTCGGGGCTGGCTTAACTATGCGGCATCAGAGC
AGATTGTACTGAGAGTGCACCATATGCGGTGTGAAATACCGCACAGATGCGTAAGGAGAAAATACCGCAT
CAGGCGCCATTCGCCATTCAGGCTGCGCAACTGTTGGGAAGGGCGATCGGTGCGGGCCTCTTCGCTATTA
CGCCAGCTGGCGAAAGGGGGATGTGCTGCAAGGCGATTAAGTTGGGTAACGCCAGGGTTTTCCCAGTCAC
GACGTTGTAAAACGACGGCCAGTGAATTCGAGCTCGGTACCTCGCGAATGCATCTAGAGTGAGGGGGCAG
CAGGGCTGGGCGGGACTTTGGGAATCCAGGATGATTGCTGCCGTCCCTAGCTGGGGTGGGACATCCCTGG
CATGAGATGGTTGGGCCAGGGAGCTTGACATCCCTCTTCTAGAACCCAGGCCCCAGGAGGTGGGAGCAGG
GAGGAGAGGGCAGATAGGGTCTAGCGCTGGGCCCCAGGCACACCTGCCCAAGAATTCTCTGTTGTCCCCA
ACTTCCAGGCTCCTCCCCTGCCCAGGAAAAGGGGAATGTGCTATTCCTCCTTCAGGGAGAGGGTTCTTGG
GCCGGGGCTTGGCCACTTGGTCTCAAACTCCTCCTCCTTTTTGCTCTTCTCTACTCCACCCCCATCCCGG
TGATGCAGGAGGAATATCAGGAGTATGAGCCAGAGGCGGGTGGAGGAGGTTCTGGAGGCGGTGGAAGTGG
TGGCGGAGGTAGCGCCGAGATCGGCACCGGCTTTCCCTTCGATCCTCACTACGTGGAAGTGCTGGGCGAG
AGAATGCACTATGTGGACGTGGGCCCCAGAGATGGAACCCCTGTGCTGTTTCTGCACGGCAACCCTACCA
GCAGCTACGTGTGGCGGAACATCATCCCTCACGTGGCCCCTACACACAGATGTATCGCCCCTGACCTGAT
CGGCATGGGCAAGAGCGATAAGCCCGACCTGGGCTACTTCTTCGACGACCACGTGCGGTTCATGGACGCC
TTTATTGAGGCCCTCGGCCTGGAAGAGGTGGTGCTGGTTATTCACGATTGGGGCAGCGCCCTGGGATTCC
ACTGGGCCAAGAGAAACCCCGAGAGAGTGAAGGGAATCGCCTTCATGGAATTCATCAGGCCCATTCCTAC
CTGGGACGAGTGGCCTGAGTTCGCCAGAGAGACATTCCAGGCCTTCAGAACCACCGACGTGGGCAGAAAG
CTGATCATCGACCAGAACGTGTTCATCGAGGGCACCCTGCCTATGGGAGTCGTCAGACCACTGACCGAGG
TGGAAATGGACCACTACAGAGAGCCCTTTCTGAACCCCGTGGACCGGGAACCTCTTTGGAGATTCCCCAA
CGAGCTGCCCATTGCCGGCGAGCCTGCTAATATTGTGGCCCTGGTGGAAGAGTACATGGACTGGCTGCAT
CAGAGCCCCGTGCCTAAGCTGCTGTTTTGGGGAACACCCGGCGTGCTGATTCCTCCTGCTGAAGCTGCCA
GACTGGCCAAGAGCCTGCCTAATTGCAAGGCCGTGGATATCGGCCCTGGCCTGAATCTGCTGCAAGAGGA
CAACCCCGATCTGATCGGCTCCGAGATTGCCAGATGGCTGAGCACCCTGGAAATCAGCGGATAAGGGCCC
AGGAGAGCCCCCACCAGCAGCACAATTCTGTCCCTGTCCCTGCCCCGCCCCCCAGAGCCAGGGCTGTCCT
TAGACTCCTTCTCCCCAATCACGAGATCTTCCTTCCGCTCTGAGGCAACCCCCTCGGAGCCTGTGTTAGT
GTCTGTCCATCTGTCTGTCCTACCCGCCCGCGTCCAACCCCGGGGCATGGACAGGGCCAGGGTTGCGGTC
GCGGCTGGGAGCCTCGCCCCTCCAGTGTTGCCTCCTCCCATCCAGCGTCTGCGCGGATGTAGCATGTTCT
ATGTGTTTTTAAACGAAGATCCGAGCGACGGCTCCTCCCCGATCCCCGACAGTGGCTCTCCAAGCGGCCC
CCGGGCAGCCCCAGAGCACCCCGCCCGACTCCCATTAACCTCGAGGATCCCGGGCCCGTCGACTGCAGAG
GCCTGCATGCAAGCTTGGCGTAATCATGGTCATAGCTGTTTCCTGTGTGAAATTGTTATCCGCTCACAAT
TCCACACAACATACGAGCCGGAAGCATAAAGTGTAAAGCCTGGGGTGCCTAATGAGTGAGCTAACTCACA
TTAATTGCGTTGCGCTCACTGCCCGCTTTCCA
