>Addgene plasmid #178130 | SNCB_Halo_C_allele | depositor partial sequence | sequence record 345767 | insert
GTGAGGGGGCAGCAGGGCTGGGCGGGACTTTGGGAATCCAGGATGATTGCTGCCGTCCCTAGCTGGGGTG
GGACATCCCTGGCATGAGATGGTTGGGCCAGGGAGCTTGACATCCCTCTTCTAGAACCCAGGCCCCAGGA
GGTGGGAGCAGGGAGGAGAGGGCAGATAGGGTCTAGCGCTGGGCCCCAGGCACACCTGCCCAAGAATTCT
CTGTTGTCCCCAACTTCCAGGCTCCTCCCCTGCCCAGGAAAAGGGGAATGTGCTATTCCTCCTTCAGGGA
GAGGGTTCTTGGGCCGGGGCTTGGCCACTTGGTCTCAAACTCCTCCTCCTTTTTGCTCTTCTCTACTCCA
CCCCCATCCCGGTGATGCAGGAGGAATATCAGGAGTATGAGCCAGAGGCGGGTGGAGGAGGTTCTGGAGG
CGGTGGAAGTGGTGGCGGAGGTAGCGCCGAGATCGGCACCGGCTTTCCCTTCGATCCTCACTACGTGGAA
GTGCTGGGCGAGAGAATGCACTATGTGGACGTGGGCCCCAGAGATGGAACCCCTGTGCTGTTTCTGCACG
GCAACCCTACCAGCAGCTACGTGTGGCGGAACATCATCCCTCACGTGGCCCCTACACACAGATGTATCGC
CCCTGACCTGATCGGCATGGGCAAGAGCGATAAGCCCGACCTGGGCTACTTCTTCGACGACCACGTGCGG
TTCATGGACGCCTTTATTGAGGCCCTCGGCCTGGAAGAGGTGGTGCTGGTTATTCACGATTGGGGCAGCG
CCCTGGGATTCCACTGGGCCAAGAGAAACCCCGAGAGAGTGAAGGGAATCGCCTTCATGGAATTCATCAG
GCCCATTCCTACCTGGGACGAGTGGCCTGAGTTCGCCAGAGAGACATTCCAGGCCTTCAGAACCACCGAC
GTGGGCAGAAAGCTGATCATCGACCAGAACGTGTTCATCGAGGGCACCCTGCCTATGGGAGTCGTCAGAC
CACTGACCGAGGTGGAAATGGACCACTACAGAGAGCCCTTTCTGAACCCCGTGGACCGGGAACCTCTTTG
GAGATTCCCCAACGAGCTGCCCATTGCCGGCGAGCCTGCTAATATTGTGGCCCTGGTGGAAGAGTACATG
GACTGGCTGCATCAGAGCCCCGTGCCTAAGCTGCTGTTTTGGGGAACACCCGGCGTGCTGATTCCTCCTG
CTGAAGCTGCCAGACTGGCCAAGAGCCTGCCTAATTGCAAGGCCGTGGATATCGGCCCTGGCCTGAATCT
GCTGCAAGAGGACAACCCCGATCTGATCGGCTCCGAGATTGCCAGATGGCTGAGCACCCTGGAAATCAGC
GGATAAGGGCCCAGGAGAGCCCCCACCAGCAGCACAATTCTGTCCCTGTCCCTGCCCCGCCCCCCAGAGC
CAGGGCTGTCCTTAGACTCCTTCTCCCCAATCACGAGATCTTCCTTCCGCTCTGAGGCAACCCCCTCGGA
GCCTGTGTTAGTGTCTGTCCATCTGTCTGTCCTACCCGCCCGCGTCCAACCCCGGGGCATGGACAGGGCC
AGGGTTGCGGTCGCGGCTGGGAGCCTCGCCCCTCCAGTGTTGCCTCCTCCCATCCAGCGTCTGCGCGGAT
GTAGCATGTTCTATGTGTTTTTAAACGAAGATCCGAGCGACGGCTCCTCCCCGATCCCCGACAGTGGCTC
TCCAAGCGGCCCCCGGGCAGCCCCAGAGCACCCCGCCCGACTCCCATTAACCTCGA
